>Addgene plasmid #32937 | pEntr-GATA4flbio | depositor full sequence | sequence record 39005 | pEntr-GATA4flbio sequence 3734 bps
CTGACGGATGGCCTTTTTGCGTTTCTACAAACTCTTCCTGTTAGTTAGTTACTTAAGCTCGGGCCCCAAA
TAATGATTTTATTTTGACTGATAGTGACCTGTTCGTTGCAACAAATTGATAAGCAATGCTTTTTTATAAT
GCCAACTTTGTACAAAAAAGCAGGCTCTTTAAAGGAACCAATTCAGTCGACTGGATCCGGTACCTTCGAA
CTCGAGACCATGGAGTCGACGTACCAAAGCCTGGCCATGGCCGCCAACCACGGCCCCCCGCCCGGCGCCT
ACGAAGCAGGTGGCCCTGGCGCCTTCATGCACAGCGCGGGCGCCGCGTCCTCGCCCGTCTACGTGCCCAC
TCCGCGGGTGCCGTCCTCTGTGCTGGGCCTGTCCTACCTGCAGGGCGGTGGCAGTGCCGCTGCAGCTGGA
ACCACCTCGGGTGGCAGCTCCGGGGCCGGCCCGTCGGGTGCAGGGCCTGGGACCCAGCAGGGTAGCCCTG
GCTGGAGCCAAGCTGGAGCCGAGGGAGCCGCCTACACCCCGCCGCCCGTGTCCCCGCGCTTCTCTTTCCC
GGGGACTACTGGGTCCCTGGCGGCCGCTGCCGCCGCTGCCGCAGCCCGGGAAGCTGCAGCCTACGGCAGT
GGCGGCGGGGCGGCGGGCGCTGGTCTGGCTGGCCGAGAGCAGTACGGGCGTCCGGGCTTCGCCGGCTCCT
ACTCCAGCCCCTACCCAGCCTACATGGCCGACGTGGGAGCATCCTGGGCCGCAGCCGCTGCCGCCTCTGC
CGGCCCCTTCGACAGCCCAGTCCTGCACAGCCTGCCTGGACGGGCCAACCCTGGAAGACACCCCAATCTC
GATATGTTTGATGACTTCTCAGAAGGCAGAGAGTGTGTCAATTGTGGGGCCATGTCCACCCCACTCTGGA
GGCGAGATGGGACGGGACACTACCTGTGCAATGCCTGTGGCCTCTATCACAAGATGAACGGCATCAACCG
GCCCCTCATTAAGCCTCAGCGCCGCCTGTCCGCTTCCCGCCGGGTAGGCCTCTCCTGTGCCAACTGCCAG
ACTACCACCACCACGCTGTGGCGTCGTAATGCCGAGGGTGAGCCTGTATGTAATGCCTGCGGCCTCTACA
TGAAGCTCCATGGGGTTCCCAGGCCTCTTGCAATGCGGAAGGAGGGGATTCAAACCAGAAAACGGAAGCC
CAAGAACCTGAATAAATCTAAGACGCCAGCAGGTCCTGCTGGTGAGACCCTCCCTCCCTCCAGTGGTGCC
TCCAGCGGTAACTCCAGCAATGCCACTAGCAGCAGCAGCAGCAGTGAAGAGATGCGCCCCATCAAGACAG
AGCCCGGGCTGTCATCTCACTATGGGCACAGCAGCTCCATGTCCCAGACATTCAGTACTGTGTCCGGCCA
CGGGCCCTCCATCCATCCAGTGCTGTCTGCTCTGAAGCTGTCCCCACAAGGCTATGCATCTCCTGTCACT
CAGACATCGCAGGCCAGCTCCAAGCAGGACTCTTGGAACAGCCTGGTCCTGGCTGACAGTCATGGGGACA
TAATCACCGCGAGATCTGACTACAAAGACGATGACGATAAAGGTGATGGGTCCGGCCTGAACGACATCTT
CGAGGCTCAGAAAATCGAATGGCACGAAGGCGCGCCGAGCTCGAGGATCCACTAGTTCTAGACCCAGCTT
TCTTGTACAAAGTTGGCATTATAAGAAAGCATTGCTTATCAATTTGTTGCAACGAACAGGTCACTATCAG
TCAAAATAAAATCATTATTTGCCATCCAGCTGCAGCTCTGGCCCGTGTCTCAAAATCTCTGATGTTACAT
TGCACAAGATAAAAATATATCATCATGAACAATAAAACTGTCTGCTTACATAAACAGTAATACAAGGGGT
GTTATGAGCCATATTCAACGGGAAACGTCGAGGCCGCGATTAAATTCCAACATGGATGCTGATTTATATG
GGTATAAATGGGCTCGCGATAATGTCGGGCAATCAGGTGCGACAATCTATCGCTTGTATGGGAAGCCCGA
TGCGCCAGAGTTGTTTCTGAAACATGGCAAAGGTAGCGTTGCCAATGATGTTACAGATGAGATGGTCAGA
CTAAACTGGCTGACGGAATTTATGCCTCTTCCGACCATCAAGCATTTTATCCGTACTCCTGATGATGCAT
GGTTACTCACCACTGCGATCCCCGGAAAAACAGCATTCCAGGTATTAGAAGAATATCCTGATTCAGGTGA
AAATATTGTTGATGCGCTGGCAGTGTTCCTGCGCCGGTTGCATTCGATTCCTGTTTGTAATTGTCCTTTT
AACAGCGATCGCGTATTTCGTCTCGCTCAGGCGCAATCACGAATGAATAACGGTTTGGTTGATGCGAGTG
ATTTTGATGACGAGCGTAATGGCTGGCCTGTTGAACAAGTCTGGAAAGAAATGCATAAACTTTTGCCATT
CTCACCGGATTCAGTCGTCACTCATGGTGATTTCTCACTTGATAACCTTATTTTTGACGAGGGGAAATTA
ATAGGTTGTATTGATGTTGGACGAGTCGGAATCGCAGACCGATACCAGGATCTTGCCATCCTATGGAACT
GCCTCGGTGAGTTTTCTCCTTCATTACAGAAACGGCTTTTTCAAAAATATGGTATTGATAATCCTGATAT
GAATAAATTGCAGTTTCATTTGATGCTCGATGAGTTTTTCTAATCAGAATTGGTTAATTGGTTGTAACAT
TATTCAGATTGGGCCCCGTTCCACTGAGCGTCAGACCCCGTAGAAAAGATCAAAGGATCTTCTTGAGATC
CTTTTTTTCTGCGCGTAATCTGCTGCTTGCAAACAAAAAAACCACCGCTACCAGCGGTGGTTTGTTTGCC
GGATCAAGAGCTACCAACTCTTTTTCCGAAGGTAACTGGCTTCAGCAGAGCGCAGATACCAAATACTGTT
CTTCTAGTGTAGCCGTAGTTAGGCCACCACTTCAAGAACTCTGTAGCACCGCCTACATACCTCGCTCTGC
TAATCCTGTTACCAGTGGCTGCTGCCAGTGGCGATAAGTCGTGTCTTACCGGGTTGGACTCAAGACGATA
GTTACCGGATAAGGCGCAGCGGTCGGGCTGAACGGGGGGTTCGTGCACACAGCCCAGCTTGGAGCGAACG
ACCTACACCGAACTGAGATACCTACAGCGTGAGCTATGAGAAAGCGCCACGCTTCCCGAAGGGAGAAAGG
CGGACAGGTATCCGGTAAGCGGCAGGGTCGGAACAGGAGAGCGCACGAGGGAGCTTCCAGGGGGAAACGC
CTGGTATCTTTATAGTCCTGTCGGGTTTCGCCACCTCTGACTTGAGCGTCGATTTTTGTGATGCTCGTCA
GGGGGGCGGAGCCTATGGAAAAACGCCAGCAACGCGGCCTTTTTACGGTTCCTGGCCTTTTGCTGGCCTT
TTGCTCACATGTTCTTTCCTGCGTTATCCCCTGATTCTGTGGATAACCGTATTACCGCTAGCATGGATCT
CGGGGACGTCTAACTACTAAGCGAGAGTAGGGAACTGCCAGGCATCAAATAAAACGAAAGGCTCAGTCGG
AAGACTGGGCCTTTCGTTTTATCTGTTGTTTGTCGGTGAACGCTCTCCTGAGTAGGACAAATCCGCCGGG
AGCGGATTTGAACGTTGTGAAGCAACGGCCCGGAGGGTGGCGGGCAGGACGCCCGCCATAAACTGCCAGG
CATCAAACTAAGCAGAAGGCCATC
Features (pLannotate 1.2.2; 10 found; start..end, strand, type, name):
     67..166     +  protein_bind   attL1: mutant version of attL; recombination site for the Gateway® LR reaction LR Clonase™
    232..1551    +  CDS            Gata4: GATA4_MOUSE - Also known as Gata-4. Experimental evidence at protein level: Swiss-Prot protein existence level 1. Transcriptional activator that binds to the consensus sequence 5'-AGATAG-3' and plays a key role in cardiac development (By similarity). In cooperation with TBX5, it binds to cardiac super- enhancers and promotes cardiomyocyte gene expression, while it downregulates endocardial and endothelial gene expression (By similarity). Involved in bone morphogenetic protein (BMP)-mediated induction of cardiac-specific gene expression (By similarity). Binds to BMP response element (BMPRE) DNA
   1558..1581    +  CDS            3xFLAG (fragment): three tandem FLAG® epitope tags
   1594..1638    +  CDS            AviTag™: peptide tag that allows for enzymatic biotinylation
   1655..1672    -  misc_feature   MCS (fragment): pBluescript multiple cloning site
   1672..1771    -  protein_bind   attL2: mutant version of attL; recombination site for the Gateway® LR reaction LR Clonase™
   1894..2703    +  CDS            KanR: aminoglycoside phosphotransferase; aph(3')-Ia; confers resistance to kanamycin in bacteria or G418 (Geneticin®) in eukaryotes
   2793..3381    +  rep_origin     ori: high-copy-number ColE1/pMB1/pBR322/pUC origin of replication
   3549..3592    -  terminator     rrnB T1 terminator: Escherichia coli rrnB; transcription terminator T1 from the E. coli rrnB gene
   3724..17      +  terminator     rrnB T2 terminator (across the origin): transcription terminator T2 from the E. coli rrnB gene
