[The description below was written by a language model from this plasmid's Addgene catalogue record and pLannotate feature annotations shown in this document.]
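Description:
pEntr-GATA4flbio is a Gateway entry clone built on the Invitrogen pENTR3C backbone, carrying the mouse Gata4 coding sequence fused at its C terminus to a "flag-bio" tandem tag. The plasmid is about 3.7 kb, propagates in E. coli at high copy from a ColE1/pUC-type origin, and is selected with kanamycin through an aminoglycoside phosphotransferase gene. rrnB T1 and T2 terminators sit upstream of the cloning region, where they insulate the insert from read-through transcription originating in the backbone. The backbone was modified as in the parental pEntr-flbio vector, which the record references but does not detail.

The Gata4 open reading frame (about 1.3 kb annotated; insert listed as about 1.5 kb) was cloned between SalI and SpeI sites, both retained. It is followed in frame by a FLAG epitope, annotated as a short fragment matching 3xFLAG, consistent with a single FLAG unit. An AviTag follows, a short peptide that can be enzymatically biotinylated by the BirA biotin ligase. The whole cassette is flanked by attL1 and attL2 sites, and the entry clone has no promoter, so it is not itself an expression construct. Instead, an LR Clonase reaction transfers the tagged Gata4 cassette into an attR-containing destination vector that supplies the promoter and other host-specific elements.

GATA4 is a zinc-finger transcriptional activator central to cardiac development. The FLAG and biotin-acceptor tags permit immunodetection or high-affinity streptavidin capture of the protein. This fits the associated study, which mapped chromatin co-occupancy by cardiac transcription factors to identify heart enhancers.
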