Addgene plasmid #32937: pEntr-GATA4flbio
Depositing lab: William Pu. Depositing organization: Boston Children's Hospital. Publication: Co-occupancy by multiple cardiac transcription factors identifies transcriptional enhancers active in heart. He A, Kong SW, Ma Q, Pu WT. Proc Natl Acad Sci U S A. 2011 Apr 5. 108(14):5632-7. 10.1073/pnas.1016959108 PubMed 21415370.
Backbone
  Vector backbone: pEntr3c
  Backbone manufacturer: Invitrogen
  Backbone size w/o insert (bp): 2700
  Modifications to backbone: see pEntr-flbio
  Vector type: gateway
Growth in bacteria
  Bacterial resistance: Kanamycin, 50 μg/mL
  Growth temperature: 37°C
  Growth strain: DH5alpha
  Copy number: High Copy
Gene/Insert
  Gene/Insert name: GATA4 (alt name: GATA-4)
  Species: M. musculus (mouse)
  Insert size (bp): 1500
  Entrez Gene: Gata4 (a.k.a. Gata-4)
  Promoter: none
  Tag / fusion protein: flag-bio (C terminal on insert)
  Cloning method: Restriction Enzyme; 5′ cloning site SalI (not destroyed); 3′ cloning site SpeI (not destroyed)
  Sequencing primers: 5′ GGCATCAAACTAAGCAGAAG; 3′ GTAACATCAGAGATTTTGAGACAC
Terms and licenses: Academic/Nonprofit Terms; Industry Terms: Not Available to Industry
How to cite: pEntr-GATA4flbio was a gift from William Pu (Addgene plasmid # 32937 ; http://n2t.net/addgene:32937 ; RRID:Addgene_32937)
