>Addgene plasmid #32937 | pEntr-GATA4flbio | addgene partial sequence | sequence record 42469 | pENTR-R 5'-ATGGCTCATAACACCCCTTG-3'
TTTATTGTTCATGATGATATATTTTTATCTTGTGCAATGTAACATCAGAGATTTTGAGACACGGGCCAGA
GCTGCAGCTGGATGGCAAATAATGATTTTATTTTGACTGATAGTGACCTGTTCGTTGCAACAAATTGATA
AGCAATGCTTTCTTATAATGCCAACTTTGTACAAGAAAGCTGGGTCTAGAACTAGTGGATCCTCGAGCTC
GGCGCGCCTTCGTGCCATTCGATTTTCTGAGCCTCGAAGATGTCGTTCAGGCCGGACCCATCACCTTTAT
CGTCATCGTCTTTGTAGTCAGATCTCGCGGTGATTATGTCCCCATGACTGTCAGCCAGGACCAGGCTGTT
CCAAGAGTCCTGCTTGGAGCTGGCCTGCGATGTCTGAGTGACAGGAGATGCATAGCCTTGTGGGGACAGC
TTCAGAGCAGACAGCACTGGATGGATGGAGGGCCCGTGGCCGGACACAGTACTGAATGTCTGGGACATGG
AGCTGCTGTGCCCATAGTGAGATGACAGCCCGGGCTCTGTCTTGATGGGGCGCATCTCTTCACTGCTGCT
GCTGCTGCTAGTGGCATTGCTGGAGTTACCGCTGGAGGCACCACTGGAGGGAGGGAGGGTCTCACCAGCA
GGACCTGCTGGCGTCTTAGATTTATTCAGGTTCTTGGGCTTCCGTTTTCTGGTTTGAATCCCCTCCTTCC
GCATTGCAAGAGGCCTGGGAACCCCATGGAGCTTCATGTAGAGGCCGCAGGCATTACATACAGGCTCACC
CTCGGCATTACGACGCCACAGCGTGGTGGTGGTAGTCTGGCAGTTGGCACAGGAGAGGCCTACCCGGCGG
G
